>Addgene plasmid #244104 | pNoRBP.iGlucoSnFR2 | addgene full sequence | sequence record 487090 | Addgene NGS Result
GATCTCGATCCCGCGAAATTAATACGACTCACTATAGGGAGACCACAACGGTTTCCCTCTAGAAATAATT
TTGTTTAACTTTAAGAAGGAGATATACATATGAGATCTAAGCTGGAGATTTTCTCTTGGTGGGCTGGGGA
TGAAGGCCCTGCCCTGGAGGCACTCATCAGACTGTATAAACAGAAGTATCCTGGAGTAGAGGTGATAAAC
GCCACTGTCACCGGAGGTGCCGGTGTAAATGCTCGCGCTGTCCTTAAGACAAGGATGCTTGGTGGTGATC
CTCCTGATACATTTCAAGTTGCAGCAGGGATGGAGTTGATAGGCACATGGGTGGTGGCTAACAGAATGGA
GGATCTCAGCGCCTTGTTTCGACAAGAGGGTTGGCTTCAAGCCTTCCCCAAGGGCCTTATTGATCTGATT
AGTTATAAAGGTGGTATATGGAGTGTGCCCGTTAATATTCACAGGTCAAACGTAATGTGGTATTTGCCTG
CAAAGCTAAAAGAGTGGGGAGTTAACCCCCCACGGACTTGGGATGAGTTTCTTGCCACCTGTCAAACACT
TAAACAAAAGGGTCTGGAAGCTCCACTGGCTCTCGGGGAAAATTGGACACAACAACACCTCTGGGAGAGT
GTCGCCTTGGCTGTATTGGGGCCTGATGATTGGAATAATCTGTGGAATGGGAAGCTGAAGTTCACAGACC
CTAAAGCAGTTAGGGCATGGGAAGTCTTTGGCCGCGTTTTGGACTGTGCCAACAAGGATGCAGCAGGCTT
GTCTTGGCAGCAAGCTGTCGATCGGGTAGTACAGGGGAAAGCCGCTTTTAACGTAATGGGCGACTGGGCA
GCAGGATATATGACTACCACTCTCAAGTTGAAGCCTGGTACAGATTTCGCATGGGCACCAAGTCCCGGGA
CACAGGGCGTCTTTATGATGGTTTCCGACTCTTTCGGACTTCCCAAAGGAGCCAAAAATCGACAAAACGC
TATCAACTGGCTTCGATTGGTCGGCTCTAAAGAAGGTCAAGATACATTCAACCCACTGAAAGGGTCCATC
GCTGCTCGGCTCGATAGCGACCCAAGCAAGTATCCGTGTAACGTCTATATCACCGCCGACAAGCAGAAGA
ACGGCATCAAGGCGAACTTCAAGATCCGCCACAACGTGGAGGACGGCAGCGTGCAGCTCGCCGACCACTA
CCAGCAGAACACCCCCATCGGCGACGGCCCCGTGCTGCTGCCCGACAACCACTACCTGGTGACCCAGTCC
GTGCTGAGCAAAGACCCCAACGAGAAGCGCGATCACATGGTCCTGCTGGAGTTCGTGACCGCCGCCGGGA
TCACTCTCGGCATGGACGAGCTGTACAAGGGCGGTACCGGAGGGAGCATGAGCAAGGGCGAGGAGCTGTT
CACCGGGGTGGTGCCCATCCTGGTCGAGCTGGACGGCGACGTAAACGGCCACAAGTTCAGCGTGCGCGGC
GAGGGCGAGGGCGATGCCACCAACGGCAAGCTGACCCTGAAGTTCATCTGCACCACCGGCAAGCTGCCCG
TGCCCTGGCCCACCCTCGTGACCACCCTGACCTACGGCGTGCAGTGCTTCAGCCGCTACCCCGACCACAT
GAAGCAGCACGACTTCTTCAAGTCCGCCATGCCCGAAGGCTACGTCCAGGAGCGCACCATCAGCTTCAAG
GACGACGGCACCTACAAGACCCGCGCCGAGGTGAAGTTCGAGGGCGACACCCTGGTGAACCGCATCGAGC
TGAAGGGCATCGACTTCAAGGAGGACGGCAACATCCTGGGGCACAAGCTGGAGTACAACTTTAACAACCC
CAACGCATACGGACAGAGTGCAATGCGAGATTGGCGGAGTAATCGCATCGTTGGCTCCCTGGTAGCAGGA
GCAGTGGCCCCTGAAAGCTCCATGTCACAATTCGGAACAGTAATGGAAATTTTCCTGCAAACACGCAACC
CACAAGCAGCAGCAAATGCAGCACAAGCTATTGCTGACCAAGTTGGCCTGGGTCGCCTTGGTCAGCTGCA
GCATCACCATCACCACCATTAAGAATTCGAAGCTTGATCCGGCTGCTAACAAAGCCCGAAAGGAAGCTGA
GTTGGCTGCTGCCACCGCTGAGCAATAACTAGCATAACCCCTTGGGGCCTCTAAACGGGTCTTGAGGGGT
TTTTTGCTGAAAGGAGGAACTATATCCGGATCTGGCGTAATAGCGAAGAGGCCCGCACCGATCGCCCTTC
CCAACAGTTGCGCAGCCTGAATGGCGAATGGG
[124 nt withheld, positions 2273-2396]
C
[91 nt withheld, positions 2398-2488]
A
[49 nt withheld, positions 2490-2538]
CCTTTGACGTTGGAGTCCACGTTCTTT
[37 nt withheld, positions 2566-2602]
ACCCTATCTCGGTCTATTCTTTTGATTTATAAGGGATTTTGCCGATTTCGGCCTATTGGTTAAAAAATGA
GCTGATTTAACAAAAATTTAACGCGAATTTTAACAAAATATTAACGCTTACAATTTAGGTGGCACTTTTC
GGGGAAATGTGCGCGGAACCCCTATTTGTTTATTTTTCTAAATACATTCAAATATGTATCCGCTCATGAG
ACAATAACCCTGATAAATGCTTCAATAATATTGAAAAAGGAAGAGTATGAGTATTCAACATTTCCGTGTC
GCCCTTATTCCCTTTTTTGCGGCATTTTGCCTTCCTGTTTTTGCTCACCCAGAAACGCTGGTGAAAGTAA
AAGATGCTGAAGATCAGTTGGGTGCACGAGTGGGTTACATCGAACTGGATCTCAACAGCGGTAAGATCCT
TGAGAGTTTTCGCCCCGAAGAACGTTTTCCAATGATGAGCACTTTTAAAGTTCTGCTATGTGGCGCGGTA
TTATCCCGTATTGACGCCGGGCAAGAGCAACTCGGTCGCCGCATACACTATTCTCAGAATGACTTGGTTG
AGTACTCACCAGTCACAGAAAAGCATCTTACGGATGGCATGACAGTAAGAGAATTATGCAGTGCTGCCAT
AACCATGAGTGATAACACTGCGGCCAACTTACTTCTGACAACGATCGGAGGACCGAAGGAGCTAACCGCT
TTTTTGCACAACATGGGGGATCATGTAACTCGCCTTGATCGTTGGGAACCGGAGCTGAATGAAGCCATAC
CAAACGACGAGCGTGACACCACGATGCCTGTAGCAATGGCAACAACGTTGCGCAAACTATTAACTGGCGA
ACTACTTACTCTAGCTTCCCGGCAACAATTAATAGACTGGATGGAGGCGGATAAAGTTGCAGGACCACTT
CTGCGCTCGGCCCTTCCGGCTGGCTGGTTTATTGCTGATAAATCTGGAGCCGGTGAGCGTGGGTCTCGCG
GTATCATTGCAGCACTGGGGCCAGATGGTAAGCCCTCCCGTATCGTAGTTATCTACACGACGGGGAGTCA
GGCAACTATGGATGAACGAAATAGACAGATCGCTGAGATAGGTGCCTCACTGATTAAGCATTGGTAACTG
TCAGACCAAGTTTACTCATATATACTTTAGATTGATTTAAAACTTCATTTTTAATTTAAAAGGATCTAGG
TGAAGATCCTTTTTGATAATCTCATGACCAAAATCCCTTAACGTGAGTTTTCGTTCCACTGAGCGTCAGA
CCCCGTAGAAAAGATCAAAGGATCTTCTTGAGATCCTTTTTTTCTGCGCGTAATCTGCTGCTTGCAAACA
AAAAAACCACCGCTACCAGCGGTGGTTTGTTTGCCGGATCAAGAGCTACCAACTCTTTTTCCGAAGGTAA
CTGGCTTCAGCAGAGCGCAGATACCAAATACTGTTCTTCTAGTGTAGCCGTAGTTAGGCCACCACTTCAA
GAACTCTGTAGCACCGCCTACATACCTCGCTCTGCTAATCCTGTTACCAGTGGCTGCTGCCAGTGGCGAT
AAGTCGTGTCTTACCGGGTTGGACTCAAGACGATAGTTACCGGATAAGGCGCAGCGGTCGGGCTGAACGG
GGGGTTCGTGCACACAGCCCAGCTTGGAGCGAACGACCTACACCAAACTGAGATACCTACAGCGTGAGCT
ATGAGAAAGCGCCACGCTTCCCGAAGGGAGAAAGGCGGACAGGTATCCGGTAAGCGGCAGGGTCGGAACA
GGAGAGCGCACGAGGGAGCTTCCAGGGGGAAACGCCTGGTATCTTTATAGTCCTGTCGGGTTTCGCCACC
TCTGACTTGAGCGTCGATTTTTGTGATGCTCGTCAGGGGGGCGGAGCCTATGGAAAAACGCCAGCAACGC
GGCCTTTTTACGGTTCCTGGCCTTTTGCTGGCCTTTTGCTCACATGTTCTTTCCTGCGTTATCCCCTGAT
TCTGTGGATAACCGTATTACCGCCTTTGAGTGAGCTGATACCGCTCGCCGCAGCCGAACGACCGAGCGCA
GCGAGTCAGTGAGCGAGGAAGCGGAAGAGCGCCCAATACGCAAACCGCCTCTCCCCGCGCGTTGGCCGAT
TCATTAATGCAG
Features (pLannotate 1.2.2; 11 found; start..end, strand, type, name):
     20..38      +  promoter       T7 promoter: promoter for bacteriophage T7 RNA polymerase
     70..92      +  RBS            RBS: efficient ribosome binding site from bacteriophage T7 gene 10 (Olins and Rangwala, 1989)
   1090..1809    +  CDS            cEGFP: cEGFP is a basic (constitutively fluorescent) green fluorescent protein published in 2008, derived from Aequorea victoria.
   2072..2121    +  CDS            SET1 (fragment): solubility-enhancement tag derived from T7 phage gene 10B
   2129..2176    +  terminator     T7 terminator: transcription terminator for bacteriophage T7 RNA polymerase
   2202..2268    +  CDS            lacZα (fragment): LacZα fragment of β-galactosidase; lacZ fragment
   2273..2701    +  rep_origin     f1 ori (sequence partly withheld): f1 bacteriophage origin of replication; arrow indicates direction of (+) strand synthesis
   2754..2858    +  promoter       AmpR promoter: bla
   2859..3719    +  CDS            AmpR: β-lactamase; bla; confers resistance to ampicillin, carbenicillin, and related antibiotics
   3890..4478    +  rep_origin     ori: high-copy-number ColE1/pMB1/pBR322/pUC origin of replication
   4661..4714    +  CDS            lacI (fragment): lac repressor; lacI; The lac repressor binds to the lac operator to inhibit transcription in E. coli. This inhibition can be relieved by adding lactose or isopropyl-β-D-thiogalactopyranoside (IPTG).
