[The description below was written by a language model from this plasmid's Addgene catalogue record and pLannotate feature annotations shown in this document.]
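Description:
pNoRBP.iGlucoSnFR2 is a 4.7 kb bacterial expression plasmid built on the pRSET backbone for producing iGlucoSnFR2, a genetically encoded green fluorescent glucose sensor, in E. coli. It is maintained at high copy through a ColE1/pUC-type origin and selected with ampicillin via the β-lactamase gene under its native promoter. An f1 phage origin is also present, a standard pRSET element that permits single-stranded DNA production.

Expression is driven by a bacteriophage T7 promoter followed by the efficient T7 gene 10 ribosome binding site, with a T7 terminator downstream, so protein production requires a host that supplies T7 RNA polymerase. The sensor coding region lies between these elements. The automated annotation recognises only its fluorescent protein portion, labelled as an Aequorea victoria-derived cEGFP of about 720 bp sitting in the middle of the open reading frame. The substantial unannotated stretches on either side presumably encode the glucose-responsive part of the sensor, but the record does not describe this domain, its origin, or any purification tags. The catalogue lists the insert species as mouse and synthetic without further explanation, and the meaning of "NoRBP" in the name is not stated. Short fragments annotated as a T7 gene 10B solubility tag, lacZα and lacI are most likely backbone remnants rather than functional parts.

The associated publication presents iGlucoSnFR2 as a sensor for measuring intracellular or extracellular glucose in mouse brain. This bacterial version is suited to making recombinant sensor protein, for example for in vitro characterisation, although the record states only bacterial expression as its purpose.
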