Addgene plasmid #244104: pNoRBP.iGlucoSnFR2
Purpose: Bacterial expression of green glucose sensor
Depositing lab: Tim Brown & HHMI-JRC Tool Translation Team. Depositing organization: HHMI, Janelia Research Campus. Publication: iGlucoSnFR2: A genetically encoded fluorescent sensor for measuring intracellular or extracellular glucose in vivo in mouse brain. Marvin JS, Machler P, Meng C, Ates T, Patel RH, Adhikari R, Makurath MA, Ku Z, Feliciano D, Atasoy D, Cui G, Kleinfeld D, Brown TA. Sci Adv. 2025 Nov 14;11(46):eadz3889. doi: 10.1126/sciadv.adz3889. Epub 2025 Nov 12. PubMed 41223288.
Backbone
  Vector backbone: pRSET
  Vector type: Bacterial Expression
Growth in bacteria
  Bacterial resistance: Ampicillin, 100 μg/mL
  Growth temperature: 37°C
  Growth strain: DH5alpha
  Copy number: High Copy
Gene/Insert
  Gene/Insert name: iGlucoSnFR2
  Species: M. musculus (mouse), Synthetic
  Cloning method: Restriction Enzyme; 5′ cloning site Unknown (unknown if destroyed)
Terms and licenses: Academic/Nonprofit Terms; Industry Terms: Not Available to Industry
How to cite: pNoRBP.iGlucoSnFR2 was a gift from Tim Brown & HHMI-JRC Tool Translation Team (Addgene plasmid # 244104 ; http://n2t.net/addgene:244104 ; RRID:Addgene_244104)
